Addgene plasmid #147240: pAc5.1B-lambdaN-HA-CeNot2_P
Purpose: Insect Expression of CeNot2
Depositing lab: Elisa Izaurralde. Depositing organization: Max Planck Institute for Developmental Biology. Publication: The Caenorhabditis elegans GW182 protein AIN-1 interacts with PAB-1 and subunits of the PAN2-PAN3 and CCR4-NOT deadenylase complexes. Kuzuoglu-Ozturk D, Huntzinger E, Schmidt S, Izaurralde E. Nucleic Acids Res. 2012 Jul;40(12):5651-65. doi: 10.1093/nar/gks218. Epub 2012 Mar 7. PubMed 22402495.
Backbone
  Vector backbone: Unknown
  Vector type: Insect Expression
Growth in bacteria
  Bacterial resistance: Ampicillin, 100 μg/mL
  Growth temperature: 37°C
  Growth strain: DH5alpha
  Copy number: Low Copy
Gene/Insert
  Gene/Insert name: CeNot2
  Species: C. elegans (nematode)
  Cloning method: Unknown
Terms and licenses: Academic/Nonprofit Terms; Industry Terms: Not Available to Industry
Depositor comments: ORF extracted from NCBI: NM_062371.3 Plasmids from this collection were made available to the research community and donated after the lab closed. Please note that the sequence provided by the depositing laboratory may be theoretical/predicted or based on Sanger sequencing results. There may be discrepancies between sequencing results obtained by Addgene and the depositor sequence. If an Addgene verified sequence is not available, please contact before placing your order to request that our lab fully sequence the plasmid.
How to cite: pAc5.1B-lambdaN-HA-CeNot2_P was a gift from Elisa Izaurralde (Addgene plasmid # 147240 ; http://n2t.net/addgene:147240 ; RRID:Addgene_147240)
