[The description below was written by a language model from this plasmid's Addgene catalogue record and pLannotate feature annotations shown in this document.]
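Description:
pAc5.1B-lambdaN-HA-CeNot2_P is a 6,822 nt insect-cell expression plasmid that produces the Caenorhabditis elegans CCR4-NOT subunit NOT2 (CeNot2) fused at its N-terminus to a lambdaN peptide and an HA epitope. The catalogue lists the backbone as unknown, but the name and annotated features point to a pAc5.1-type vector. The Drosophila melanogaster actin 5C (Ac5) promoter gives strong constitutive transcription in Drosophila cell lines, and an SV40 polyadenylation signal lies downstream for mRNA 3' end processing. In bacteria the plasmid replicates from a ColE1/pUC-type origin and is selected with ampicillin through the bla gene and its own promoter. The origin is annotated as high copy, although the repository entry records the plasmid as low copy. Short fragments matching a tetracycline resistance gene and SV40 large T antigen appear to be non-functional backbone remnants.

Directly after the promoter, the table shows a short fragment of the bacteriophage lambda N protein followed by an HA tag, detected as a partial match to 3xHA. The unannotated stretch between the HA tag and a downstream V5 tag presumably holds the CeNot2 open reading frame, which the depositor notes was taken from an NCBI reference transcript. The record does not say whether the V5 epitope is translated in frame or lies beyond a stop codon, and it does not explain the "_P" suffix.

The lambdaN peptide binds BoxB RNA hairpins, so fusions of this kind are typically used in tethering assays. There the protein is recruited to a BoxB-containing reporter mRNA to test its effect on translation, deadenylation or stability, while the HA tag allows detection or immunoprecipitation. This fits the associated study of C. elegans GW182 protein interactions with deadenylase complexes.
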