Features (pLannotate 1.2.2; 10 found; start..end, strand, type, name):
     56..2568    +  promoter       Ac5 promoter: Drosophila melanogaster actin 5C promoter
   2588..2653    +  CDS            N (fragment): REGN_LAMBD - Experimental evidence at protein level: Swiss-Prot protein existence level 1. Plays a role as a transcriptional antitermination factor that allows the virus to initiate its lytic phase. Activates expression of the delayed viral early genes by modifying host RNA polymerase (RNAP) into a form that is resistant to termination signals. This antitermination function requires the host NusA protein which serves to stabilize the interaction between antitermination protein N and host RNA polymerase. From Escherichia phage lambda (Bacteriophage lambda).
   2678..2704    +  CDS            3xHA (fragment): three tandem HA epitope tags
   4107..4148    +  CDS            V5 tag: epitope tag from simian virus 5
   4248..4382    -  polyA_signal   SV40 poly(A) signal: SV40 polyadenylation signal
   4405..4489    -  CDS            large T antigen (fragment): large T antigen from SV40 (simian virus 40)
   4490..4960    +  CDS            TcR (fragment): tetracycline efflux protein; tet; confers resistance to tetracycline
   5004..5592    -  rep_origin     ori: high-copy-number ColE1/pMB1/pBR322/pUC origin of replication
   5763..6623    -  CDS            AmpR: β-lactamase; bla; confers resistance to ampicillin, carbenicillin, and related antibiotics
   6624..6728    -  promoter       AmpR promoter: bla
>Addgene plasmid #147240 | pAc5.1B-lambdaN-HA-CeNot2_P | depositor full sequence | sequence record 289687 | Full Sequence
CTTCAAGGAATTAATTCTATATTCTAAAAACACAAATGATACTTCTAAAAAAAATCATGAATGGCATCAA
CTCTGAATCAAATCTTTGCAGATGCACCTACTTCTCATTTCCACTGTCACATCATTTTTCCAGATCTCGC
TGCCTGTTATGTGGCCCACAAACCAAGACACGTTTTATGGCCATTAAAGCTGGCTGATCGTCGCCAAACA
CCAAATACATATCAATATGTACATTCGAGAAAGAAGCGATCAAAGAAGCGTCTTCGGGCGAGTAGGAGAA
TGCGGAGGAGAAGGAGAACGAGCTGATCTAGTATCTCTCCACAATCCAATGCCAACTGACCAACTGGCCA
TATTCGGAGCAATTTGAAGCCAATTTCCATCGCCTGGCGATCGCTCCATTCTTGGCTATATGTTTTTCAC
CGTTCCCGGGGCCATTTTCAAAGACTCGTCGGTAAGATAAGATTGTGTCACTCGCTGTCTCTCTTCATTT
GTCGAAGAATGCTGAGGAATTTCGCGATGACGTCGGCGAGTATTTTGAAGAATGAGAATAATTTGTATTT
ATACGAAAATCAGTTAGTGGAATTTTCTACAAAAACATGTTATCTATAGATAATTTTGTTGCAAAATATG
TTGACTATGACAAAGATTGTATGTATATACCTTTAATGTATTCTCATTTTCTTATGTATTTATAATGGCA
ATGATGATACTGATGATATTTTAAGATGATGCCAGACCACAGGCTGATTTCTGCGTCTTTTGCCGAACGC
AGTGCATGTGCGGTTGTTGTTTTTTGGAATAGTTTCAATTTTCGGACTGTCCGCTTTGATTTCAGTTTCT
TGGCTTATTCAAAAAGCAAAGTAAAGCCAAAAAAGCGAGATGGCAATACCAAATGCGGCAAAACGGTAGT
GGAAGGAAAGGGGTGCGGGGCAGCGGAAGGAAGGGTGGGGCGGGGCGTGGCGGGGTCTGTGGCTGGGCGC
GACGTCACCGACGTTGGAGCCACTCCTTTGACCATGTGTGCGTGTGTGTATTATTCGTGTCTCGCCACTC
GCCGGTTGTTTTTTTCTTTTTATCTCGCTCTCTCTAGCGCCATCTCGTACGCATGCTCAACGCACCGCAT
GTTGCCGTGTCCTTTATGCGTCATTTTGGCTCGAAATAGGCAATTATTTAAACAAAGATTAGTCAACGAA
AACGCTAAAATAAATAAGTCTACAATATGGTTACTTATTGCCATGTGTGTGCAGCCAACGATAGCAACAA
AAGCAACAACACAGTGGCTTTCCCTCTTTCACTTTTTGTTTGCAAGCGCGTGCGAGCAAGACGGCACGAC
CGGCAAACGCAATTACGCTGACAAAGAGCAGACGAAGTTTTGGCCGAAAAACATCAAGGCGCCTGATACG
AATGCATTTGCAATAACAATTGCGATATTTAATATTGTTTATGAAGCTGTTTGACTTCAAAACACACAAA
AAAAAAAATAAAACAAATTATTTGAAAGAGAATTAGGAATCGGACAGCTTATCGTTACGGGCTAACAGCA
CACCGAGACGAAATAGCTTACCTGACGTCACAGCCTCTGGAAGAACTGCCGCCAAGCAGAGAGAGAGAGA
AAAAGAGGGAGAGCAGCTTAGACCGCATGTGCTTGTGTGTGAGGCGTCTCTCTCTTCGTCTCCTGTTTGC
GCAAACGCATAGACTGCACTGAGAAAATCGATTACCTATTTTTTATGAATGAATATTTGCACTATTACTA
TTCAAAACTATTAAGATAGCAATCACATTCAATAGCCAAATACTATACCACCTGAGCGATGCAACGAAAT
GATCAATTTGAGCAAAAATGCTGCATATTTAGGACGGCATCATTATAGAAATGCTTCTTGCTGTGTACTT
TTCTCTCGTCTGGCAGCTGTTTCGCCGTTATTGTTAAAACCGGCTTAAGTTAGGTGTGTTTTCTACGACT
AGTGATGCCCCTACTAGAAGATGTGTGTTGCACAAATGTCCCTGAATAACCAATTTGAAGTGCAGATAGC
AGTAAACGTAAGCTAATATGAATATTATTTAACTGTAATGTTTTAATATCGCTGGACATTACTAATAAAC
CCACTATAAACACATGTACATATGTATGTTTTGGCATACAATGAGTAGTTGGGGAAAAAATGTGTAAAAG
CACCGTGACCATCACAGCATAAAGATAACCAGCTGAAGTATCGAATATGAGTAACCCCCAAATTGAATCA
CATGCCGCAACTGATAGGACCCATGGAAGTACACTCTTCATGGCGATATACAAGACACACACAAGCACGA
ACACCCAGTTGCGGAGGAAATTCTCCGTAAATGAAAACCCAATCGGCGAACAATTCATACCCATATATGG
TAAAAGTTTTGAACGCGACTTGAGAGCGGAGAGCATTGCGGCTGATAAGGTTTTAGCGCTAAGCGGGCTT
TATAAAACGGGCTGCGGGACCAGTTTTCATATCACTACCGTTTGAGTTCTTGTGCTGTGTGGATACTCCT
CCCGACACAAAGCCGCTCCATCAGCCAGCAGTCGTCTAATCCAGAGACCCCGGATCGGGGTACCAACATG
GACGCACAAACACGACGACGTGAGCGTCGCGCTGAGAAACAAGCTCAATGGAAAGCTGCAAACGGTGGAT
CTCCTCCACATATGGCTTACCCATACGATGTTCCAGATTACGCTCCTCCAAGCTTGAATTCTGCAGATAT
CCAGCACAGTGGCGGCCGCATGAATTCTGTCGGTGGAGTAGCTACCGAACGACGATTGCCTCAAACGCAG
CAATTTCTTTCGCATTCCAACTTTCACTCCAACGCAACAATTATTGACGAGTCCCAGTTTCCATCACTGG
GCGCGAAAGGAACGTCCTCACTCGGCGGCGGCGGATTCTCCCCAATCCCAACAACGAGCGGAGGTGTTTT
GAACGTTGCCCAGTCATCGCCGTCGAGAGATCTTTACGGCGCACAAAGACCCAATTATGCTAACCTGATG
AGATCGGACCCCAGTCTAACAAATCCCGAGTTCCAAATACAGAACGAGGATTTTCCCGCGCTTCCCGGCG
TCGGTTCTGGTCAAACACAGCGATCAATGCTTGGAGATCAACTGGCTAACATGTTAGCAGACGACCATCA
AGTCGACTTTGCTGGACCCCTAGGCGATTGTGACCCCTCGCGGCTCAGCGGGATATCAAGAAATAGTCAA
GAAGGACCTATGCATGGGATTATTACTCATCCTGATGGCGAAGTGACAAACATTCCAGCGTCAATGCTTG
ACGATCAGTTTGGGATGGCGGGTTTGGTGACATATCTTCGGACAGTTGACAATCCTTCCATTGTTTCACT
GGCGTTAGGTTATGATCTTACGACGTTGGGCTTGAATTTGAATTTGTCAGAACGAAAATTGTACATGAAC
TTTGGTGGTCCGTGGGCCGATTCGCCGATTCGAGCACACGAGCTCGACGTGAAGGTGCCCGAGGAGTACA
TGACGCATAATCATATTCGAGACAAACTTCCACCGCTGCGATTGAATAAAGTTTCAGAAGACGTGTTATT
CTATCTTTTTTACAACTGTCCAAACGAGATTTATCAGGTGGCGGCGGCGTGCGAATTGTACGCTCGCGAA
TGGCGATTTCACAAAAGCGAACAGGTGTGGTTGACGCGTTCTCAGTACGGTGGAGTGAAAGAACAGACGG
GAAATTATGAAAAAGGGCATTACAACGTGTTCGATCAGATGCAATGGCGAAAAATTCCGAAAGAGTTAAA
GTTGGAGTACAAAGAGCTCGAGGATCGGCCGAAAATGCCGCAATCAGTTTCCGGACAACCGACACCCTAC
AAATACTTTTTCCAAGGACCACAATTTCCGAGCGGTCCGGAGACGGGTCTGATGCTTCAGATGCATAACT
TGACGCTCGGCACAGGTGGCGGCGGTGGCGGACAAATCACTCCACCGGCACCAGCGGGTCTTAACGGAGT
TATGGGTGGTGGTGGTGTTGGAGCAGCTGGAATCGGAGGAATCAATGTGCAACCGGGAGCCGTTCCATCG
GCGGCGCGAGCTACTCCAAACTAATCTAGAGGGCCCGCGGTTCGAAGGTAAGCCTATCCCTAACCCTCTC
CTCGGTCTCGATTCTACGCGTACCGGTCATCATCACCATCACCATTGAGTTTAAACCCGCTGATCAGCCT
CGACTGTGCCTTCTAAGGCCTGAGCTCGCTGATCAGCCTCGATCGAGGATCCAGACATGATAAGATACAT
TGATGAGTTTGGACAAACCACAACTAGAATGCAGTGAAAAAAATGCTTTATTTGTGAAATTTGTGATGCT
ATTGCTTTATTTGTAACCATTATAAGCTGCAATAAACAAGTTAACAACAACAATTGCATTCATTTTATGT
TTCAGGTTCAGGGGGAGGTGTGGGAGGTTTTTTAAAGCAAGTAAAACCTCTACAAATGTGGTATGGCTGA
TTATGATCAGTCGACCGATGCCCTTGAGAGCCTTCAACCCAGTCAGCTCCTTCCGGTGGGCGCGGGGCAT
GACTATCGTCGCCGCACTTATGACTGTCTTCTTTATCATGCAACTCGTAGGACAGGTGCCGGCAGCGCTC
TGGGTCATTTTCGGCGAGGACCGCTTTCGCTGGAGCGCGACGATGATCGGCCTGTCGCTTGCGGTATTCG
GAATCTTGCACGCCCTCGCTCAAGCCTTCGTCACTGGTCCCGCCACCAAACGTTTCGGCGAGAAGCAGGC
CATTATCGCCGGCATGGCGGCCGACGCGCTGGGCTACGTCTTGCTGGCGTTCGCGACGCGAGGCTGGATG
GCCTTCCCCATTATGATTCTTCTCGCTTCCGGCGGCATCGGGATGCCCGCGTTGCAGGCCATGCTGTCCA
GGCAGGTAGATGACGACCATCAGGGACAGCTTCAAGGATCGCTCGCGGCTCTTACCAGCCAGCAAAAGGC
CAGGAACCGTAAAAAGGCCGCGTTGCTGGCGTTTTTCCATAGGCTCCGCCCCCCTGACGAGCATCACAAA
AATCGACGCTCAAGTCAGAGGTGGCGAAACCCGACAGGACTATAAAGATACCAGGCGTTTCCCCCTGGAA
GCTCCCTCGTGCGCTCTCCTGTTCCGACCCTGCCGCTTACCGGATACCTGTCCGCCTTTCTCCCTTCGGG
AAGCGTGGCGCTTTCTCAATGCTCACGCTGTAGGTATCTCAGTTCGGTGTAGGTCGTTCGCTCCAAGCTG
GGCTGTGTGCACGAACCCCCCGTTCAGCCCGACCGCTGCGCCTTATCCGGTAACTATCGTCTTGAGTCCA
ACCCGGTAAGACACGACTTATCGCCACTGGCAGCAGCCACTGGTAACAGGATTAGCAGAGCGAGGTATGT
AGGCGGTGCTACAGAGTTCTTGAAGTGGTGGCCTAACTACGGCTACACTAGAAGGACAGTATTTGGTATC
TGCGCTCTGCTGAAGCCAGTTACCTTCGGAAAAAGAGTTGGTAGCTCTTGATCCGGCAAACAAACCACCG
CTGGTAGCGGTGGTTTTTTTGTTTGCAAGCAGCAGATTACGCGCAGAAAAAAAGGATCTCAAGAAGATCC
TTTGATCTTTTCTACGGGGTCTGACGCTCAGTGGAACGAAAACTCACGTTAAGGGATTTTGGTCATGAGA
TTATCAAAAAGGATCTTCACCTAGATCCTTTTAAATTAAAAATGAAGTTTTAAATCAATCTAAAGTATAT
ATGAGTAAACTTGGTCTGACAGTTACCAATGCTTAATCAGTGAGGCACCTATCTCAGCGATCTGTCTATT
TCGTTCATCCATAGTTGCCTGACTCCCCGTCGTGTAGATAACTACGATACGGGAGGGCTTACCATCTGGC
CCCAGTGCTGCAATGATACCGCGAGACCCACGCTCACCGGCTCCAGATTTATCAGCAATAAACCAGCCAG
CCGGAAGGGCCGAGCGCAGAAGTGGTCCTGCAACTTTATCCGCCTCCATCCAGTCTATTAATTGTTGCCG
GGAAGCTAGAGTAAGTAGTTCGCCAGTTAATAGTTTGCGCAACGTTGTTGCCATTGCTGCAGGCATCGTG
GTGTCACGCTCGTCGTTTGGTATGGCTTCATTCAGCTCCGGTTCCCAACGATCAAGGCGAGTTACATGAT
CCCCCATGTTGTGCAAAAAAGCGGTTAGCTCCTTCGGTCCTCCGATCGTTGTCAGAAGTAAGTTGGCCGC
AGTGTTATCACTCATGGTTATGGCAGCACTGCATAATTCTCTTACTGTCATGCCATCCGTAAGATGCTTT
TCTGTGACTGGTGAGTACTCAACCAAGTCATTCTGAGAATAGTGTATGCGGCGACCGAGTTGCTCTTGCC
CGGCGTCAACACGGGATAATACCGCGCCACATAGCAGAACTTTAAAAGTGCTCATCATTGGAAAACGTTC
TTCGGGGCGAAAACTCTCAAGGATCTTACCGCTGTTGAGATCCAGTTCGATGTAACCCACTCGTGCACCC
AACTGATCTTCAGCATCTTTTACTTTCACCAGCGTTTCTGGGTGAGCAAAAACAGGAAGGCAAAATGCCG
CAAAAAAGGGAATAAGGGCGACACGGAAATGTTGAATACTCATACTCTTCCTTTTTCAATATTATTGAAG
CATTTATCAGGGTTATTGTCTCATGAGCGGATACATATTTGAATGTATTTAGAAAAATAAACAAATAGGG
GTTCCGCGCACATTTCCCCGAAAAGTGCCACCTGACGTCTAAGAAACCATTATTATCATGACATTAACCT
ATAAAAATAGGCGTATCACGAGGCCCTTTCGT
